Addgene plasmid #45482: pcDNA4/TO mTRPM7
Depositing lab: Andrew Scharenberg. Depositing organization: Beth Israel Deaconess Medical Center. Publication: LTRPC7 is a Mg.ATP-regulated divalent cation channel required for cell viability. Nadler MJ, Hermosura MC, Inabe K, Perraud AL, Zhu Q, Stokes AJ, Kurosaki T, Kinet JP, Penner R, Scharenberg AM, Fleig A. Nature. 2001 May 31;411(6837):590-5. 10.1038/35079092 PubMed 11385574.
Backbone
  Vector backbone: pcDNA4/TO (modified)
  Backbone manufacturer: Invitrogen
  Backbone size w/o insert (bp): 5000
  Total vector size (bp): 11000
  Vector type: Mammalian Expression ; Tetracycline Inducible
  Selectable markers: Zeocin
Growth in bacteria
  Bacterial resistance: Ampicillin, 100 μg/mL
  Growth temperature: 37°C
  Growth strain: DH5alpha
  Copy number: High Copy
Gene/Insert
  Gene/Insert name: TRPM7 (alt names: LTRPC7; CHAK1; transient receptor potential cation channel, subfamily M, member 7)
  Species: M. musculus (mouse)
  Insert size (bp): 6000
  GenBank ID: NM_021450.2 NP_067425.2
  Entrez Gene: Trpm7 (a.k.a. 2310022G15Rik, 4833414K03Rik, 5033407O22Rik, CHAK, CHAK1, LTrpC-7, Ltpr7, Ltrpc7, TRPPLIK)
  Promoter: Tetracycline-controlled CMV
  Tag / fusion protein: Flag (N terminal on insert)
  Cloning method: Unknown; 5′ cloning site HindIII (not destroyed); 3′ cloning site KpnI (unknown if destroyed)
  Sequencing primers: 5′ LNCX; CMV-F; 3′ BGH-Rev
Terms and licenses: Academic/Nonprofit Terms; Industry Terms: Not Available to Industry
Depositor comments: For the purpose of expressing LTRPC7 in eukaryotic cells, the depositing lab used PCR to produce an epitope tagged expression construct from two overlapping murine LTRPC7 clones. The LTRPC7 coding sequence was modified by removing the initiating methionine and replacing it with a sequence encoding a Kozak sequence, the FLAG tag and the additional sequence GCGGCCGCAT, and by placing a SpeI site just after the stop codon. These modifications result in an expressed protein which started with the following amino acid sequence: MGDYKDDDDKRPH followed by the murine LTRPC7 coding sequence starting at the second amino acid. This construct is expressed from the pcDNA4/TO vector which provides tetracycline-controlled expression from a CMV promotor.
How to cite: pcDNA4/TO mTRPM7 was a gift from Andrew Scharenberg (Addgene plasmid # 45482 ; http://n2t.net/addgene:45482 ; RRID:Addgene_45482)
