[The description below was written by a language model from this plasmid's Addgene catalogue record.]
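Description:
pcDNA4/TO mTRPM7 is a mammalian expression plasmid built on a modified version of the commercial pcDNA4/TO backbone, designed for tetracycline-inducible expression of mouse TRPM7 (also known as LTRPC7 or CHAK1), a transient receptor potential cation channel of the melastatin subfamily. The construct is about 11 kb in total, with roughly 5 kb of backbone and a 6 kb insert. It is maintained in E. coli as a high-copy plasmid under ampicillin selection, and it carries a Zeocin marker for selecting transfected mammalian cells.

Expression is driven by a tetracycline-controlled CMV promoter. In this type of system, tet operator sequences within the CMV promoter allow transcription to be held off in host cells that supply the Tet repressor, and switched on by adding tetracycline. This is useful when sustained overexpression of a protein may be poorly tolerated. According to the depositor, the coding sequence was assembled by PCR from two overlapping murine clones. The native initiating methionine was removed and replaced with a Kozak sequence, an N-terminal FLAG epitope and a short linker, so the expressed protein begins with a new start methionine and the FLAG tag, followed by TRPM7 from its second residue. A SpeI site was placed just after the stop codon. The insert lies between HindIII at the 5′ end and KpnI at the 3′ end, though the cloning method itself is not recorded.

The plasmid is used for regulated expression of epitope-tagged TRPM7 in eukaryotic cells. The associated publication characterised it as a Mg·ATP-regulated divalent cation channel required for cell viability. No feature table was supplied, so other backbone elements are not individually documented here.
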