>Addgene plasmid #45482 | pcDNA4/TO mTRPM7 | addgene partial sequence | sequence record 64167 | LNCX 5'-AGCTCGTTTAGTGAACCGTCAGATC-3'
CCATCCACGCTGTTTTGACCTCCATAGAAGACACCGGGACCGATCCAGCCTCCGGACTCTAGCGTTTAAA
CTTAAGCTTTTGGCCGCCACCATGGGCGACTACAAGGACGACGATGACAAGCGGCCGCATTCCCAGAAAT
CCTGGATAGAGAGCACTTTGACCAAGAGGGAGTGTGTATATATTATACCAAGCTCCAAAGACCCTCACAG
ATGTCTTCCAGGATGTCAGATTTGTCAGCAACTTGTCAGATGTTTCTGTGGTCGTTTGGTCAAGCAACAT
GCATGCTTTACTGCAAGTCTTGCCATGAAATACTCAGATGTGAAATTGGGTGAACACTTTAACCAGGCAA
TAGAAGAATGGTCTGTGGAAAAGCACACGGAGCAGAGCCCAACAGATGCTTATGGAGTCATCAATTTTCA
AGGGGGTTCTCATTCCTACAGAGCTAAGTATGTGAGACTATCATATGATACCAAACCTGAAATCATTCTG
CAACTTCTGCTTAAAGAATGGCAAATGGAGTTACCCAAACTTGTTATTTCTGTACATGGAGGCATGCAGA
AGTTTGAACTTCATCCAAGAATCAAGCAGTTGCTTGGAAAGGGTCTTATTAAAGCTGCAGTTACAACCGG
AGCTTGGATTTTAACTGGAGGAGTCAATACAGGTGTGGCAAAACATGTTGGTGATGCCCTCAAAGAACAT
GCTTCCAGATCATCTCGAAAAATTTGCACTATTGGAATAGCTCCATGGGGAGTGATAGAAAACAGAAATG
ATCTTGTTGGGAGAGATGTGGTTGCTCCTTATCAAACCCTATTGAATCCCTTGAGCAAATTGAATGTTCT
GAATAATCTACACTCCCATTTCATCTTGGTGGATGATGG
